>Addgene plasmid #111517 | CaM34(D93A/D129A)/pIRES2-eGFP | addgene full sequence | sequence record 215125 | Addgene NGS Result
TAGTTATTAATAGTAATCAATTACGGGGTCATTAGTTCATAGCCCATATATGGAGTTCCGCGTTACATAA
CTTACGGTAAATGGCCCGCCTGGCTGACCGCCCAACGACCCCCGCCCATTGACGTCAATAATGACGTATG
TTCCCATAGTAACGCCAATAGGGACTTTCCATTGACGTCAATGGGTGGAGTATTTACGGTAAACTGCCCA
CTTGGCAGTACATCAAGTGTATCATATGCCAAGTACGCCCCCTATTGACGTCAATGACGGTAAATGGCCC
GCCTGGCATTATGCCCAGTACATGACCTTATGGGACTTTCCTACTTGGCAGTACATCTACGTATTAGTCA
TCGCTATTACCATGGTGATGCGGTTTTGGCAGTACATCAATGGGCGTGGATAGCGGTTTGACTCACGGGG
ATTTCCAAGTCTCCACCCCATTGACGTCAATGGGAGTTTGTTTTGGCACCAAAATCAACGGGACTTTCCA
AAATGTCGTAACAACTCCGCCCCATTGACGCAAATGGGCGGTAGGCGTGTACGGTGGGAGGTCTATATAA
GCAGAGCTGGTTTAGTGAACCGTCAGATCCGCTAGCGCTACCGGACTCAGATCTCGAG
[222 nt withheld, positions 619-840]
AGAAAAATGAAGGACACAGACAGCGAAGAGGAAATCCGAGAAGCATTCCGTGTTTTTGCCAAGGATGGGA
ACGGCTACATCAGCGCTGCTGAATTACGTCACGTCATGACAAACCTCGGGGAGAAGTTAACAGACGAAGA
AGTTGACGAAATGATAAGGGAAGCAGCTATTGATGGTGACGGCCAAGTAAACTACGAAGAGTTTGTACAA
ATGATGACAGCAAAGTAAGAATTCTGCAGTCGACGGTACCGCGGGCCCGGGATCCGCCCCTCTCCCTCCC
CCCCCCCTAACGTTACTGGCCGAAGCCGCTTGGAATAAGGCCGGTGTGCGTTTGTCTATATGTTATTTTC
CACCATATTGCCGTCTTTTGGCAATGTGAGGGCCCGGAAACCTGGCCCTGTCTTCTTGACGAGCATTCCT
AGGGGTCTTTCCCCTCTCGCCAAAGGAATGCAAGGTCTGTTGAATGTCGTGAAGGAAGCAGTTCCTCTGG
AAGCTTCTTGAAGACAAACAACGTCTGTAGCGACCCTTTGCAGGCAGCGGAACCCCCCACCTGGCGACAG
GTGCCTCTGCGGCCAAAAGCCACGTGTATAAGATACACCTGCAAAGGCGGCACAACCCCAGTGCCACGTT
GTGAGTTGGATAGTTGTGGAAAGAGTCAAATGGCTCTCCTCAAGCGTATTCAACAAGGGGCTGAAGGATG
CCCAGAAGGTACCCCATTGTATGGGATCTGATCTGGGGCCTCGGTACACATGCTTTACATGTGTTTAGTC
GAGGTTAAAAAAACGTCTAGGCCCCCCGAACCACGGGGACGTGGTTTTCCTTTGAAAAACACGATGATAA
TATGGCCACAACCATGGTGAGCAAGGGCGAGGAGCTGTTCACCGGGGTGGTGCCCATCCTGGTCGAGCTG
GACGGCGACGTAAACGGCCACAAGTTCAGCGTGTCCGGCGAGGGCGAGGGCGATGCCACCTACGGCAAGC
TGACCCTGAAGTTCATCTGCACCACCGGCAAGCTGCCCGTGCCCTGGCCCACCCTCGTGACCACCCTGAC
CTACGGCGTGCAGTGCTTCAGCCGCTACCCCGACCACATGAAGCAGCACGACTTCTTCAAGTCCGCCATG
CCCGAAGGCTACGTCCAGGAGCGCACCATCTTCTTCAAGGACGACGGCAACTACAAGACCCGCGCCGAGG
TGAAGTTCGAGGGCGACACCCTGGTGAACCGCATCGAGCTGAAGGGCATCGACTTCAAGGAGGACGGCAA
CATCCTGGGGCACAAGCTGGAGTACAACTACAACAGCCACAACGTCTATATCATGGCCGACAAGCAGAAG
AACGGCATCAAGGTGAACTTCAAGATCCGCCACAACATCGAGGACGGCAGCGTGCAGCTCGCCGACCACT
ACCAGCAGAACACCCCCATCGGCGACGGCCCCGTGCTGCTGCCCGACAACCACTACCTGAGCACCCAGTC
CGCCCTGAGCAAAGACCCCAACGAGAAGCGCGATCACATGGTCCTGCTGGAGTTCGTGACCGCCGCCGGG
ATCACTCTCGGCATGGACGAGCTGTACAAGTAAAGCGGCCGCGACTCTAGATCATAATCAGCCATACCAC
ATTTGTAGAGGTTTTACTTGCTTTAAAAAACCTCCCACACCTCCCCCTGAACCTGAAACATAAAATGAAT
GCAATTGTTGTTGTTAACTTGTTTATTGCAGCTTATAATGGTTACAAATAAAGCAATAGCATCACAAATT
TCACAAATAAAGCATTTTTTTCACTGCATTCTAGTTGTGGTTTGTCCAAACTCATCAATGTATCTTAAGG
CGTAAATTGTAAGCGTTAATATTTTGTTAAAATTCGCGTTAAATTTTTGTTAAATCAGCTCATTTTTTAA
CCAATAGGCCGAAATCGGCAAAATCCCTTATAAATCAAAAGAATAGACCGAGATAGGGT
[37 nt withheld, positions 2790-2826]
AAAGAACGTGGACTCCAACGTCAAAGG
[49 nt withheld, positions 2854-2902]
T
[91 nt withheld, positions 2904-2994]
G
[124 nt withheld, positions 2996-3119]
CAGGTGGCACTTTTCGGGGAAATGTGCGCGGAACCCCTATTTGTTTATTTTTCTAAATACATTCAAATAT
GTATCCGCTCATGAGACAATAACCCTGATAAATGCTTCAATAATATTGAAAAAGGAAGAGTCCTGAGGCG
GAAAGAACCAGCTGTGGAATGTGTGTCAGTTAGGGTGTGGAAAGTCCCCAGGCTCCCCAGCAGGCAGAAG
TATGCAAAGCATGCATCTCAATTAGTCAGCAACCAGGTGTGGAAAGTCCCCAGGCTCCCCAGCAGGCAGA
AGTATGCAAAGCATGCATCTCAATTAGTCAGCAACCATAGTCCCGCCCCTAACTCCGCCCATCCCGCCCC
TAACTCCGCCCAGTTCCGCCCATTCTCCGCCCCATGGCTGACTAATTTTTTTTATTTATGCAGAGGCCGA
GGCCGCCTCGGCCTCTGAGCTATTCCAGAAGTAGTGAGGAGGCTTTTTTGGAGGCCTAGGCTTTTGCAAA
GATCGATCAAGAGACAGGATGAGGATCGTTTCGCATGATTGAACAAGATGGATTGCACGCAGGTTCTCCG
GCCGCTTGGGTGGAGAGGCTATTCGGCTATGACTGGGCACAACAGACAATCGGCTGCTCTGATGCCGCCG
TGTTCCGGCTGTCAGCGCAGGGGCGCCCGGTTCTTTTTGTCAAGACCGACCTGTCCGGTGCCCTGAATGA
ACTGCAAGACGAGGCAGCGCGGCTATCGTGGCTGGCCACGACGGGCGTTCCTTGCGCAGCTGTGCTCGAC
GTTGTCACTGAAGCGGGAAGGGACTGGCTGCTATTGGGCGAAGTGCCGGGGCAGGATCTCCTGTCATCTC
ACCTTGCTCCTGCCGAGAAAGTATCCATCATGGCTGATGCAATGCGGCGGCTGCATACGCTTGATCCGGC
TACCTGCCCATTCGACCACCAAGCGAAACATCGCATCGAGCGAGCACGTACTCGGATGGAAGCCGGTCTT
GTCGATCAGGATGATCTGGACGAAGAGCATCAGGGGCTCGCGCCAGCCGAACTGTTCGCCAGGCTCAAGG
CGAGCATGCCCGACGGCGAGGATCTCGTCGTGACCCATGGCGATGCCTGCTTGCCGAATATCATGGTGGA
AAATGGCCGCTTTTCTGGATTCATCGACTGTGGCCGGCTGGGTGTGGCGGACCGCTATCAGGACATAGCG
TTGGCTACCCGTGATATTGCTGAAGAGCTTGGCGGCGAATGGGCTGACCGCTTCCTCGTGCTTTACGGTA
TCGCCGCTCCCGATTCGCAGCGCATCGCCTTCTATCGCCTTCTTGACGAGTTCTTCTGAGCGGGACTCTG
GGGTTCGAAATGACCGACCAAGCGACGCCCAACCTGCCATCACGAGATTTCGATTCCACCGCCGCCTTCT
ATGAAAGGTTGGGCTTCGGAATCGTTTTCCGGGACGCCGGCTGGATGATCCTCCAGCGCGGGGATCTCAT
GCTGGAGTTCTTCGCCCACCCTAGGGGGAGGCTAACTGAAACACGGAAGGAGACAATACCGGAAGGAACC
CGCGCTATGACGGCAATAAAAAGACAGAATAAAACGCACGGTGTTGGGTCGTTTGTTCATAAACGCGGGG
TTCGGTCCCAGGGCTGGCACTCTGTCGATACCCCACCGAGACCCCATTGGGGCCAATACGCCCGCGTTTC
TTCCTTTTCCCCACCCCACCCCCCAAGTTCGGGTGAAGGCCCAGGGCTCGCAGCCAACGTCGGGGCGGCA
GGCCCTGCCATAGCCTCAGGTTACTCATATATACTTTAGATTGATTTAAAACTTCATTTTTAATTTAAAA
GGATCTAGGTGAAGATCCTTTTTGATAATCTCATGACCAAAATCCCTTAACGTGAGTTTTCGTTCCACTG
AGCGTCAGACCCCGTAGAAAAGATCAAAGGATCTTCTTGAGATCCTTTTTTTCTGCGCGTAATCTGCTGC
TTGCAAACAAAAAAACCACCGCTACCAGCGGTGGTTTGTTTGCCGGATCAAGAGCTACCAACTCTTTTTC
CGAAGGTAACTGGCTTCAGCAGAGCGCAGATACCAAATACTGTTCTTCTAGTGTAGCCGTAGTTAGGCCA
CCACTTCAAGAACTCTGTAGCACCGCCTACATACCTCGCTCTGCTAATCCTGTTACCAGTGGCTGCTGCC
AGTGGCGATAAGTCGTGTCTTACCGGGTTGGACTCAAGACGATAGTTACCGGATAAGGCGCAGCGGTCGG
GCTGAACGGGGGGTTCGTGCACACAGCCCAGCTTGGAGCGAACGACCTACACCGAACTGAGATACCTACA
GCGTGAGCTATGAGAAAGCGCCACGCTTCCCGAAGGGAGAAAGGCGGACAGGTATCCGGTAAGCGGCAGG
GTCGGAACAGGAGAGCGCACGAGGGAGCTTCCAGGGGGAAACGCCTGGTATCTTTATAGTCCTGTCGGGT
TTCGCCACCTCTGACTTGAGCGTCGATTTTTGTGATGCTCGTCAGGGGGGCGGAGCCTATGGAAAAACGC
CAGCAACGCGGCCTTTTTACGGTTCCTGGCCTTTTGCTGGCCTTTTGCTCACATGTTCTTTCCTGCGTTA
TCCCCTGATTCTGTGGATAACCGTATTACCGCCATGCAT
Features (pLannotate 1.2.2; 17 found; start..end, strand, type, name):
     61..364     +  enhancer       CMV enhancer: human cytomegalovirus immediate early enhancer
    365..568     +  promoter       CMV promoter: human cytomegalovirus (CMV) immediate early promoter
    591..618     +  misc_feature   MCS (fragment): multiple cloning site
    619..1065    +  CDS            CALM_STIJA (sequence partly withheld): Experimental evidence at protein level: Swiss-Prot protein existence level 1. Calmodulin mediates the control of a large number of enzymes, ion channels and other proteins by Ca(2+). Among the enzymes to be stimulated by the calmodulin-Ca(2+) complex are a number of protein kinases and phosphatases. From Stichopus japonicus (Sea cucumber).
   1069..1105    +  misc_feature   MCS (fragment): multiple cloning site
   1107..1693    +  misc_feature   IRES2: internal ribosome entry site (IRES) of the encephalomyocarditis virus (EMCV)
   1694..2413    +  CDS            EGFP: the original enhanced GFP (Yang et al., 1996) mammalian codon-optimized
   2430..2513    +  CDS            large T antigen (fragment): large T antigen from SV40 (simian virus 40)
   2536..2657    +  polyA_signal   SV40 poly(A) signal: SV40 polyadenylation signal
   2691..3119    -  rep_origin     f1 ori (sequence partly withheld): f1 bacteriophage origin of replication; arrow indicates direction of (+) strand synthesis
   3146..3250    +  promoter       AmpR promoter: bla
   3252..3609    +  promoter       SV40 promoter: SV40 enhancer and early promoter
   3644..4438    +  CDS            NeoR/KanR: aminoglycoside phosphotransferase from Tn5; aph(3')-II (or nptII); confers resistance to neomycin, kanamycin, and G418 (Geneticin®)
   4459..4611    +  CDS            ble (fragment): BLE_KLEPN - Experimental evidence at protein level: Swiss-Prot protein existence level 1. Binding protein with a strong affinity to the bleomycin family of antibiotics. Binds to CL990; an antimitotic-antibiotic compound. From Klebsiella pneumoniae.
   4670..4717    +  polyA_signal   HSV TK poly(A) signal: herpes simplex virus thymidine kinase polyadenylation signal (Cole and Stacy, 1985)
   4808..4824    -  polyA_signal   bGH poly(A) signal (fragment): bovine growth hormone polyadenylation signal
   5046..5634    +  rep_origin     ori: high-copy-number ColE1/pMB1/pBR322/pUC origin of replication
