[The description below was written by a language model from this plasmid's Addgene catalogue record and pLannotate feature annotations shown in this document.]
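Description:
CaM34(D93A/D129A)/pIRES2-eGFP is a 5,748 bp mammalian expression plasmid built on the Clontech pIRES2-eGFP backbone and carrying a mutant Xenopus laevis calmodulin (calm2) coding sequence inserted by ligation-independent cloning. It replicates in E. coli from a high-copy ColE1/pUC-type origin and is selected with kanamycin. The NeoR/KanR (aph(3')-II) gene sits behind tandem bacterial (bla) and SV40 early promoters and is followed by an HSV TK polyadenylation signal, so the same marker can also provide G418 selection in mammalian cells. An f1 origin is present as well. The short "large T antigen", "ble" and "bGH poly(A)" fragments in the feature table appear to be incidental annotation hits within standard backbone sequence rather than functional elements.

The expression cassette is bicistronic. The CMV immediate-early enhancer and promoter drive one transcript containing the calmodulin open reading frame, placed within the multiple cloning site. This is followed by the EMCV IRES2 element, EGFP and the SV40 poly(A) signal. Calmodulin is therefore made as an untagged protein, while EGFP is translated independently from the same mRNA and marks transfected cells. The automated annotation matched the insert to sea cucumber calmodulin, which reflects how highly conserved this protein is; the catalogue lists the source as frog. The D93A and D129A substitutions, together with the "CaM34" name, are consistent with disabling Ca2+ binding at EF hands 3 and 4 in the C-terminal lobe, although the record does not say this directly. The stated purpose is electrophysiology in HEK cells, and the associated study examined Ca2+-dependent regulation of Kv7 channels by the calmodulin C-lobe.
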