Addgene plasmid #111517: CaM34(D93A/D129A)/pIRES2-eGFP
Purpose: Electrophysiology in HEK cell
Depositing lab: Dan Minor. Depositing organization: University of California, San Francisco (UCSF). Publication: A Calmodulin C-Lobe Ca(2+)-Dependent Switch Governs Kv7 Channel Function. Chang A, Abderemane-Ali F, Hura GL, Rossen ND, Gate RE, Minor DL Jr.. Neuron. 2018 Feb 21;97(4):836-852.e6. doi: 10.1016/j.neuron.2018.01.035. Epub 2018 Feb 8. PubMed 29429937.
Backbone
  Vector backbone: pIRES2-eGFP
  Backbone manufacturer: Clontech
  Vector type: Mammalian Expression
Growth in bacteria
  Bacterial resistance: Kanamycin, 50 μg/mL
  Growth temperature: 37°C
  Growth strain: DH5alpha
  Copy number: High Copy
Gene/Insert
  Gene/Insert name: calmodulin [Xenopus laevis]
  Species: X. laevis (frog)
  Mutation: D93A/D129A
  Entrez Gene: calm2 (a.k.a. XELAEV_18026129mg, calm1, calm2-a, calm2-b, cam)
  Cloning method: Ligation Independent Cloning
  Sequencing primers: 5′ CMV Forward
Terms and licenses: Academic/Nonprofit Terms; Industry Terms: Not Available to Industry
How to cite: CaM34(D93A/D129A)/pIRES2-eGFP was a gift from Dan Minor (Addgene plasmid # 111517 ; http://n2t.net/addgene:111517 ; RRID:Addgene_111517)
